Addgene plasmid #245053: BDNF GFP
Purpose: Mammalian secretory granule marker using BDNF GFP marker
Depositing lab: Thomas Martin. Depositing organization: University of Wisconsin, Madison.
Backbone
  Vector backbone: N1
  Vector type: Mammalian Expression
Growth in bacteria
  Bacterial resistance: Kanamycin, 50 μg/mL
  Growth temperature: 37°C
  Growth strain: DH5alpha
  Copy number: High Copy
Gene/Insert
  Gene/Insert name: BDNF
  Species: M. musculus (mouse)
  Entrez Gene: BDNF (a.k.a. ANON2, BULN2)
  Tag / fusion protein: GFP (C terminal on insert)
  Cloning method: Restriction Enzyme; 5′ cloning site Unknown (unknown if destroyed)
Terms and licenses: Academic/Nonprofit Terms; Industry Terms: Not Available to Industry
How to cite: BDNF GFP was a gift from Thomas Martin (Addgene plasmid # 245053 ; http://n2t.net/addgene:245053 ; RRID:Addgene_245053)
