[The description below was written by a language model from this plasmid's Addgene catalogue record and pLannotate feature annotations shown in this document.]
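Description:
BDNF GFP is a 5,462 bp mammalian expression plasmid built on an "N1"-type backbone, in which the fluorescent protein lies downstream of the cloning site so that it is fused to the C terminus of the insert. It is propagated in E. coli from a high-copy ColE1/pUC-type origin and selected with kanamycin. The single NeoR/KanR (Tn5 aminoglycoside phosphotransferase) gene is preceded by both a bacterial bla promoter and the SV40 enhancer/early promoter and is followed by the HSV TK polyadenylation signal. It therefore confers kanamycin resistance in bacteria and could also support G418 selection in mammalian cells. An f1 origin is also present. Short annotated fragments (ble, bGH poly(A), SV40 large T antigen) are likely backbone remnants or homology hits rather than functional elements.

The payload is a brain-derived neurotrophic factor coding sequence driven by the human CMV immediate-early enhancer and promoter, followed after a short linker by EGFP and terminated by the SV40 poly(A) signal. The BDNF reading frame spans about 750 bp, consistent with the full precursor form. That form would include the signal peptide and pro-region that direct the protein into the regulated secretory pathway. The catalogue entry lists the insert as mouse, whereas the automated annotation matched it best to the rat protein. These orthologues are highly similar, and the record does not resolve the discrepancy. The cloning sites used are also not recorded.

The stated purpose is a secretory granule marker for mammalian cells. Because BDNF-EGFP is sorted as granule cargo, it fluorescently labels the lumen of these vesicles, which suits live imaging of granule distribution, trafficking and exocytosis.
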