Features (pLannotate 1.2.2; 16 found; start..end, strand, type, name):
      1..304     +  enhancer       CMV enhancer: human cytomegalovirus immediate early enhancer
    305..508     +  promoter       CMV promoter: human cytomegalovirus (CMV) immediate early promoter
    531..574     +  misc_feature   MCS (fragment): multiple cloning site
    580..1326    +  CDS            Bdnf: BDNF_RAT - Experimental evidence at transcript level: Swiss-Prot protein existence level 2. [BDNF precursor form]: Important signaling molecule that activates signaling cascades downstream of NTRK2. Activates signaling cascades via the heterodimeric receptor formed by NGFR and SORCS2. Signaling via NGFR and SORCS2 plays a role in synaptic plasticity and long-term depression (LTD). Binding to NGFR and SORCS2 promotes neuronal apoptosis. Promotes neuronal growth cone collapse. From Rattus norvegicus (Rat).
   1348..2067    +  CDS            EGFP: the original enhanced GFP (Yang et al., 1996) mammalian codon-optimized
   2084..2167    +  CDS            large T antigen (fragment): large T antigen from SV40 (simian virus 40)
   2190..2311    +  polyA_signal   SV40 poly(A) signal: SV40 polyadenylation signal
   2345..2773    -  rep_origin     f1 ori (sequence partly withheld): f1 bacteriophage origin of replication; arrow indicates direction of (+) strand synthesis
   2800..2904    +  promoter       AmpR promoter: bla
   2906..3263    +  promoter       SV40 promoter: SV40 enhancer and early promoter
   3298..4092    +  CDS            NeoR/KanR: aminoglycoside phosphotransferase from Tn5; aph(3')-II (or nptII); confers resistance to neomycin, kanamycin, and G418 (Geneticin®)
   4113..4265    +  CDS            ble (fragment): BLE_KLEPN - Experimental evidence at protein level: Swiss-Prot protein existence level 1. Binding protein with a strong affinity to the bleomycin family of antibiotics. Binds to CL990; an antimitotic-antibiotic compound. From Klebsiella pneumoniae.
   4324..4371    +  polyA_signal   HSV TK poly(A) signal: herpes simplex virus thymidine kinase polyadenylation signal (Cole and Stacy, 1985)
   4462..4478    -  polyA_signal   bGH poly(A) signal (fragment): bovine growth hormone polyadenylation signal
   4700..5288    +  rep_origin     ori: high-copy-number ColE1/pMB1/pBR322/pUC origin of replication
   5403..5462    +  enhancer       CMV enhancer (fragment): human cytomegalovirus immediate early enhancer
>Addgene plasmid #245053 | BDNF GFP | addgene full sequence | sequence record 487699 | Addgene NGS Result
CGTTACATAACTTACGGTAAATGGCCCGCCTGGCTGACCGCCCAACGACCCCCGCCCATTGACGTCAATA
ATGACGTATGTTCCCATAGTAACGCCAATAGGGACTTTCCATTGACGTCAATGGGTGGAGTATTTACGGT
AAACTGCCCACTTGGCAGTACATCAAGTGTATCATATGCCAAGTACGCCCCCTATTGACGTCAATGACGG
TAAATGGCCCGCCTGGCATTATGCCCAGTACATGACCTTATGGGACTTTCCTACTTGGCAGTACATCTAC
GTATTAGTCATCGCTATTACCATGGTGATGCGGTTTTGGCAGTACATCAATGGGCGTGGATAGCGGTTTG
ACTCACGGGGATTTCCAAGTCTCCACCCCATTGACGTCAATGGGAGTTTGTTTTGGCACCAAAATCAACG
GGACTTTCCAAAATGTCGTAACAACTCCGCCCCATTGACGCAAATGGGCGGTAGGCGTGTACGGTGGGAG
GTCTATATAAGCAGAGCTGGTTTAGTGAACCGTCAGATCCGCTAGCGCTACCGGACTCAGATCTCGAGCT
CAAGCTTCGAATTCGAGTGATGACCATCCTTTTCCTTACTATGGTTATTTCATACTTCGGTTGCATGAAG
GCTGCGCCCATGAAAGAAGCAAACGTCCACGGACAAGGCAACTTGGCCTACCCAGCTGTGCGGACCCATG
GGACTCTGGAGAGCGTGAATGGGCCCAGGGCAGGTTCGAGAGGTCTGACGACGACGTCCCTGGCTGACAC
TTTTGAGCACGTGATCGAAGAGCTGCTGGATGAGGACCAGAAGGTTCGGCCCAACGAAGAAAACCATAAG
GACGCGGACTTGTACACTTCCCGGGTGATGCTCAGCAGTCAAGTGCCTTTGGAGCCTCCTCTGCTCTTTC
TGCTGGAGGAATACAAAAATTACCTGGATGCCGCAAACATGTCTATGAGGGTTCGGCGCCACTCCGACCC
CGCCCGCCGTGGGGAGCTGAGCGTGTGTGACAGTATTAGCGAGTGGGTCACAGCGGCAGATAAAAAGACT
GCAGTGGACATGTCCGGTGGGACGGTCACAGTCCTGGAGAAAGTCCCGGTATCAAAAGGCCAACTGAAGC
AATATTTCTACGAGACCAAGTGTAATCCCATGGGTTACACGAAGGAAGGCTGCAGGGGCATAGACAAAAG
GCACTGGAACTCGCAATGCCGAACTACCCAATCGTATGTTCGGGCCCTTACTATGGATAGCAAAAAGAGA
ATTGGCTGGCGGTTCATAAGGATAGACACTTCCTGTGTATGTACACTGACCATTAAAAGGGGAAGAATGG
ATCCACCGGTCGCCACCATGGTGAGCAAGGGCGAGGAGCTGTTCACCGGGGTGGTGCCCATCCTGGTCGA
GCTGGACGGCGACGTAAACGGCCACAAGTTCAGCGTGTCCGGCGAGGGCGAGGGCGATGCCACCTACGGC
AAGCTGACCCTGAAGTTCATCTGCACCACCGGCAAGCTGCCCGTGCCCTGGCCCACCCTCGTGACCACCC
TGACCTACGGCGTGCAGTGCTTCAGCCGCTACCCCGACCACATGAAGCAGCACGACTTCTTCAAGTCCGC
CATGCCCGAAGGCTACGTCCAGGAGCGCACCATCTTCTTCAAGGACGACGGCAACTACAAGACCCGCGCC
GAGGTGAAGTTCGAGGGCGACACCCTGGTGAACCGCATCGAGCTGAAGGGCATCGACTTCAAGGAGGACG
GCAACATCCTGGGGCACAAGCTGGAGTACAACTACAACAGCCACAACGTCTATATCATGGCCGACAAGCA
GAAGAACGGCATCAAGGTGAACTTCAAGATCCGCCACAACATCGAGGACGGCAGCGTGCAGCTCGCCGAC
CACTACCAGCAGAACACCCCCATCGGCGACGGCCCCGTGCTGCTGCCCGACAACCACTACCTGAGCACCC
AGTCCGCCCTGAGCAAAGACCCCAACGAGAAGCGCGATCACATGGTCCTGCTGGAGTTCGTGACCGCCGC
CGGGATCACTCTCGGCATGGACGAGCTGTACAAGTAAAGCGGCCGCGACTCTAGATCATAATCAGCCATA
CCACATTTGTAGAGGTTTTACTTGCTTTAAAAAACCTCCCACACCTCCCCCTGAACCTGAAACATAAAAT
GAATGCAATTGTTGTTGTTAACTTGTTTATTGCAGCTTATAATGGTTACAAATAAAGCAATAGCATCACA
AATTTCACAAATAAAGCATTTTTTTCACTGCATTCTAGTTGTGGTTTGTCCAAACTCATCAATGTATCTT
AAGGCGTAAATTGTAAGCGTTAATATTTTGTTAAAATTCGCGTTAAATTTTTGTTAAATCAGCTCATTTT
TTAACCAATAGGCCGAAATCGGCAAAATCCCTTATAAATCAAAAGAATAGACCGAGATAGGGT
[37 nt withheld, positions 2444-2480]
AAAGAACGTGGACTCCAACGTCAAAGG
[49 nt withheld, positions 2508-2556]
T
[91 nt withheld, positions 2558-2648]
G
[124 nt withheld, positions 2650-2773]
CAGGTGGCACTTTTCGGGGAAATGTGCGCGGAACCCCTATTTGTTTATTTTTCTAAATACATTCAAATAT
GTATCCGCTCATGAGACAATAACCCTGATAAATGCTTCAATAATATTGAAAAAGGAAGAGTCCTGAGGCG
GAAAGAACCAGCTGTGGAATGTGTGTCAGTTAGGGTGTGGAAAGTCCCCAGGCTCCCCAGCAGGCAGAAG
TATGCAAAGCATGCATCTCAATTAGTCAGCAACCAGGTGTGGAAAGTCCCCAGGCTCCCCAGCAGGCAGA
AGTATGCAAAGCATGCATCTCAATTAGTCAGCAACCATAGTCCCGCCCCTAACTCCGCCCATCCCGCCCC
TAACTCCGCCCAGTTCCGCCCATTCTCCGCCCCATGGCTGACTAATTTTTTTTATTTATGCAGAGGCCGA
GGCCGCCTCGGCCTCTGAGCTATTCCAGAAGTAGTGAGGAGGCTTTTTTGGAGGCCTAGGCTTTTGCAAA
GATCGATCAAGAGACAGGATGAGGATCGTTTCGCATGATTGAACAAGATGGATTGCACGCAGGTTCTCCG
GCCGCTTGGGTGGAGAGGCTATTCGGCTATGACTGGGCACAACAGACAATCGGCTGCTCTGATGCCGCCG
TGTTCCGGCTGTCAGCGCAGGGGCGCCCGGTTCTTTTTGTCAAGACCGACCTGTCCGGTGCCCTGAATGA
ACTGCAAGACGAGGCAGCGCGGCTATCGTGGCTGGCCACGACGGGCGTTCCTTGCGCAGCTGTGCTCGAC
GTTGTCACTGAAGCGGGAAGGGACTGGCTGCTATTGGGCGAAGTGCCGGGGCAGGATCTCCTGTCATCTC
ACCTTGCTCCTGCCGAGAAAGTATCCATCATGGCTGATGCAATGCGGCGGCTGCATACGCTTGATCCGGC
TACCTGCCCATTCGACCACCAAGCGAAACATCGCATCGAGCGAGCACGTACTCGGATGGAAGCCGGTCTT
GTCGATCAGGATGATCTGGACGAAGAGCATCAGGGGCTCGCGCCAGCCGAACTGTTCGCCAGGCTCAAGG
CGAGCATGCCCGACGGCGAGGATCTCGTCGTGACCCATGGCGATGCCTGCTTGCCGAATATCATGGTGGA
AAATGGCCGCTTTTCTGGATTCATCGACTGTGGCCGGCTGGGTGTGGCGGACCGCTATCAGGACATAGCG
TTGGCTACCCGTGATATTGCTGAAGAGCTTGGCGGCGAATGGGCTGACCGCTTCCTCGTGCTTTACGGTA
TCGCCGCTCCCGATTCGCAGCGCATCGCCTTCTATCGCCTTCTTGACGAGTTCTTCTGAGCGGGACTCTG
GGGTTCGAAATGACCGACCAAGCGACGCCCAACCTGCCATCACGAGATTTCGATTCCACCGCCGCCTTCT
ATGAAAGGTTGGGCTTCGGAATCGTTTTCCGGGACGCCGGCTGGATGATCCTCCAGCGCGGGGATCTCAT
GCTGGAGTTCTTCGCCCACCCTAGGGGGAGGCTAACTGAAACACGGAAGGAGACAATACCGGAAGGAACC
CGCGCTATGACGGCAATAAAAAGACAGAATAAAACGCACGGTGTTGGGTCGTTTGTTCATAAACGCGGGG
TTCGGTCCCAGGGCTGGCACTCTGTCGATACCCCACCGAGACCCCATTGGGGCCAATACGCCCGCGTTTC
TTCCTTTTCCCCACCCCACCCCCCAAGTTCGGGTGAAGGCCCAGGGCTCGCAGCCAACGTCGGGGCGGCA
GGCCCTGCCATAGCCTCAGGTTACTCATATATACTTTAGATTGATTTAAAACTTCATTTTTAATTTAAAA
GGATCTAGGTGAAGATCCTTTTTGATAATCTCATGACCAAAATCCCTTAACGTGAGTTTTCGTTCCACTG
AGCGTCAGACCCCGTAGAAAAGATCAAAGGATCTTCTTGAGATCCTTTTTTTCTGCGCGTAATCTGCTGC
TTGCAAACAAAAAAACCACCGCTACCAGCGGTGGTTTGTTTGCCGGATCAAGAGCTACCAACTCTTTTTC
CGAAGGTAACTGGCTTCAGCAGAGCGCAGATACCAAATACTGTTCTTCTAGTGTAGCCGTAGTTAGGCCA
CCACTTCAAGAACTCTGTAGCACCGCCTACATACCTCGCTCTGCTAATCCTGTTACCAGTGGCTGCTGCC
AGTGGCGATAAGTCGTGTCTTACCGGGTTGGACTCAAGACGATAGTTACCGGATAAGGCGCAGCGGTCGG
GCTGAACGGGGGGTTCGTGCACACAGCCCAGCTTGGAGCGAACGACCTACACCGAACTGAGATACCTACA
GCGTGAGCTATGAGAAAGCGCCACGCTTCCCGAAGGGAGAAAGGCGGACAGGTATCCGGTAAGCGGCAGG
GTCGGAACAGGAGAGCGCACGAGGGAGCTTCCAGGGGGAAACGCCTGGTATCTTTATAGTCCTGTCGGGT
TTCGCCACCTCTGACTTGAGCGTCGATTTTTGTGATGCTCGTCAGGGGGGCGGAGCCTATGGAAAAACGC
CAGCAACGCGGCCTTTTTACGGTTCCTGGCCTTTTGCTGGCCTTTTGCTCACATGTTCTTTCCTGCGTTA
TCCCCTGATTCTGTGGATAACCGTATTACCGCCATGCATTAGTTATTAATAGTAATCAATTACGGGGTCA
TTAGTTCATAGCCCATATATGGAGTTCCG
